>Addgene plasmid #156884 | pD649-HAsp-CD96-Fc(DAPA)-AviTag-6xHis | depositor full sequence | sequence record 302877 | Full Sequence
TTTCAATATTATTGAAGCATTTATCAGGGTTATTGTCTCATGAGCGGATACATATTTGAATGTATTTAGA
AAAATAAACAAATAGGGGTCAGTGTTACAACCAATTAACCAATTCTGAACATTATCGCGAGCCCATTTAT
ACCTGAATATGGCTCATAACACCCCTTGCTCATGACCAAAATCCCTTAACGTGAGTTACGCGCGCGTCGT
TCCACTGAGCGTCAGACCCCGTAGAAAAGATCAAAGGATCTTCTTGAGATCCTTTTTTTCTGCGCGTAAT
CTGCTGCTTGCAAACAAAAAAACCACCGCTACCAGCGGTGGTTTGTTTGCCGGATCAAGAGCTACCAACT
CTTTTTCCGAAGGTAACTGGCTTCAGCAGAGCGCAGATACCAAATACTGTTCTTCTAGTGTAGCCGTAGT
TAGCCCACCACTTCAAGAACTCTGTAGCACCGCCTACATACCTCGCTCTGCTAATCCTGTTACCAGTGGC
TGCTGCCAGTGGCGATAAGTCGTGTCTTACCGGGTTGGACTCAAGACGATAGTTACCGGATAAGGCGCAG
CGGTCGGGCTGAACGGGGGGTTCGTGCACACAGCCCAGCTTGGAGCGAACGACCTACACCGAACTGAGAT
ACCTACAGCGTGAGCTATGAGAAAGCGCCACGCTTCCCGAAGGGAGAAAGGCGGACAGGTATCCGGTAAG
CGGCAGGGTCGGAACAGGAGAGCGCACGAGGGAGCTTCCAGGGGGAAACGCCTGGTATCTTTATAGTCCT
GTCGGGTTTCGCCACCTCTGACTTGAGCGTCGATTTTTGTGATGCTCGTCAGGGGGGCGGAGCCTATGGA
AAAACGCCAGCAACGCGGCCTTTTTACGGTTCCTGGCCTTTTGCTGGCCTTTTGCTCACATGTTCTTTCC
TGCGTTATCCCCTGATTCTGTGGATAACCGTATTACCGCCTTTGAGTGAGCTGATACCGCTCGCCGCAGC
CGAACGACCGAGCGCAGCGAGTCAGTGAGCGAGGAAGCGGAAGGCGAGAGTAGGGAACTGCCAGGCATCA
AACTAAGCAGAAGGCCCCTGACGGATGGCCTTTTTGCGTTTCTACAAACTCTTTCTGTGTTGTAAAACGA
CGGCCAGTCTTAAGCTCGGGCCCCCTGGGCGGTTCTGATAACGAGTAATCGTTAATCCGCAAATAACGTA
AAAACCCGCTTCGGCGGGTTTTTTTATGGGGGGAGTTTAGGGAAAGAGCATTTGTCAGAATATTTAAGGG
CGCCTGTCACTTTGCTTGATATATGAGAATTATTTAACCTTATAAATGAGAAAAAAGCAACGCACTTTAA
ATAAGATACGTTGCTTTTTCGATTGATGAACACCTATAATTAAACTATTCATCTATTATTTATGATTTTT
TGTATATACAATATTTCTAGTTTGTTAAAGAGAATTAAGAAAATAAATCTCGAAAATAATAAAGGGAAAA
TCAGTTTTTGATATCAAAATTATACATGTCAACGATAATACAAAATATAATACAAACTATAAGATGTTAT
CAGTATTTATTATCATTTAGAATAAATTTTGTGTCGCCCTTAATTGTGAGCGGATAACAATTACGAGCTT
CATGCACAGTGGCGTTGACTCAATATTGGCCATTAGCCATATTATTCATTGGTTATATAGCATAAATCAA
TATTGGCTATTGGCCATTGCATACGTTGTATCTATATCATAATATGTACATTTATATTGGCTCATGTCCA
ATATGACCGCCATGTTGGCATTGATTATTGACTAGTTATTAATAGTAATCAATTACGGGGTCATTAGTTC
ATAGCCCATATATGGAGTTCCGCGTTACATAACTTACGGTAAATGGCCCGCCTGGCTGACCGCCCAACGA
CCCCCGCCCATTGACGTCAATAATGACGTATGTTCCCATAGTAACGCCAATAGGGACTTTCCATTGACGT
CAATGGGTGGAGTATTTACGGTAAACTGCCCACTTGGCAGTACATCAAGTGTATCATATGCCAAGTACGC
CCCCTATTGACGTCAATGACGGTAAATGGCCCGCCTGGCATTATGCCCAGTACATGACCTTATGGGACTT
TCCTACTTGGCAGTACATCTACGTATTAGTCATCGCTATTACCATGGTGATGCGGTTTTGGCAGTACATC
AATGGGCGTGGATAGCGGTTTGACTCACGGGGATTTCCAAGTCTCCACCCCATTGACGTCAATGGGAGTT
TGTTTTGGCACCAAAATCAACGGGACTTTCCAAAATGTCGTAACAACTCCGCCCCATTGACGCAAATGGG
CGGTAGGCGTGTACGGTGGGAGGTCTATATAAGCAGAGCTCGTTTAGTGAACCGTCAGATCGCCTGGAGA
CGCCATCCACGCTGTTTTGACCTCCATAGAAGACACCGGGACCGATCCAGCCTCCGCGGCCGGGAACGGT
GCATTGGAACGCGGATTCCCCGTGCCAAGAGTGACGTAAGTACCGCCTATAGAGTCTATAGGCCCACCCC
CTTGGCTTCGTTAGAACGCGGCTACAATTAATACATAACCTTATGTATCATACACATACGATTTAGGTGA
CACTATAGAATAACATCCACTTTGCCTTTCTCTCCACAGGTGTCCACTCCCAGGTCCAACTGCACCTCGG
TTCTATCGAAAACGCGCCTGCTAGCGCCACCATGAAGACCATCATTGCCCTGAGCTACATCTTCTGCCTG
GTGTTCGCTGCGGCCGCCGTGTGGGAGAAAACAGTGAACACCGAGGAAAACGTGTACGCCACACTGGGCT
CCGACGTGAACCTGACCTGTCAGACACAGACCGTGGGCTTTTTCGTGCAGATGCAGTGGTCCAAAGTGAC
CAACAAGATCGACCTGATCGCCGTGTATCACCCTCAGTACGGCTTCTACTGTGCCTACGGCAGACCTTGC
GAGAGCCTGGTCACCTTTACCGAGACACCCGAGAATGGCAGCAAGTGGACCCTGCACCTGAGAAACATGA
GCTGCAGCGTGTCCGGCAGATACGAGTGCATGCTGGTGCTGTATCCTGAGGGCATCCAGACCAAGATCTA
CAACCTGCTGATCCAGACACACGTGACCGCCGACGAGTGGAACAGCAACCACACCATCGAGATCGAGATC
AATCAGACCCTGGAAATCCCCTGCTTCCAGAACAGCAGCAGCAAGATCAGCAGCGAGTTCACCTACGCTT
GGAGCGTGGAAAACAGCTCCACCGATAGCTGGGTGCTGCTGAGCAAGGGCATCAAAGAGGACAACGGCAC
CCAAGAGACACTGATCAGCCAGAACCACCTGATCAGCAACAGCACCCTGCTGAAGGACAGAGTGAAGCTG
GGCACCGACTACAGACTGCACCTGTCTCCAGTGCAGATCTTCGACGACGGCAGAAAGTTCAGCTGCCACA
TCAGAGTGGGCCCTAACAAGATCCTGAGAAGCAGCACCACCGTGAAGGTGTTCGCCAAGCCTGAGATCCC
CGTGATCGTCGAGAACAATAGCACCGACGTGCTGGTGGAACGGCGGTTCACCTGTCTGCTGAAGAACGTG
TTCCCCAAGGCCAACATCACCTGGTTCATCGACGGCAGCTTTCTGCACGACGAGAAAGAGGGCATCTACA
TCACCAACGAGGAACGGAAGGGCAAAGACGGCTTCCTGGAACTGAAGTCCGTGCTGACCAGAGTGCACAG
CAACAAGCCCGCTCAGAGCGACAATCTGACCATCTGGTGTATGGCTCTGAGCCCCGTGCCTGGCAACAAA
GTGTGGAACATCAGCTCCGAGAAGATCACCTTCCTGCTGGGCAGCGAGATCTCCAGCACAGATCCTCCAC
TGAGCGTGACCGAGAGCACCCTGGATACACAGCCTTCTCCAGCCAGCTCCGTGTCTCCTGCCAGATATCC
AGCCACAAGCAGCGTGACCCTGGTGGATGTGTCTGCCCTGAGGCCTAATACCACACCTCAGCCTAGCAAC
TCCAGCATGACCACCAGAGGCTTCAACTACCCTTGGACCAGCAGCGGCACCGACACCAAGAAAAGCGTGT
CCAGAATTCCCAGCGAGACATACAGCTCTAGCCCTAGCGGAGCCGGAAGCACACTGCACGATAACGTGTT
CACAAGCACCGCCAGGGCCTTTAGCGAAGTGCCTACAACCGCCAATGGCTCCACCAAGACCAACCACGTG
CACATCACAGGCATCGTGGTCAACAAGCCTAAGGACGGCATGGGCGCGCCGGGCGGCGACAAGACCCACA
CCTGCCCCCCCTGCCCAGCTCCAGAACTGCTGGGAGGGCCTTCCGTGTTCCTGTTCCCCCCCAAGCCCAA
GGACACCCTGATGATCAGCAGGACCCCCGAGGTGACCTGCGTGGTGGTGGCCGTGTCCCACGAGGACCCA
GAGGTGAAGTTCAACTGGTACGTGGACGGCGTGGAGGTGCACAACGCCAAGACCAAGCCCAGAGAGGAGC
AGTACAACAGCACCTACAGGGTGGTGTCCGTGCTGACCGTGCTGCACCAGGACTGGCTGAACGGCAAAGA
ATACAAGTGCAAAGTCTCCAACAAGGCCCTGGCTGCCCCAATCGAAAAGACAATCAGCAAGGCCAAGGGC
CAGCCACGGGAGCCCCAGGTGTACACCCTGCCCCCCAGCCGGGAGGAGATGACCAAGAACCAGGTGTCCC
TGACCTGTCTGGTGAAGGGCTTCTACCCCAGCGATATCGCCGTGGAGTGGGAGAGCAACGGCCAGCCCGA
GAACAACTACAAGACCACCCCCCCAGTGCTGGACAGCGACGGCAGCTTCTTCCTGTACAGCAAGCTGACC
GTGGACAAGTCCAGGTGGCAGCAGGGCAACGTGTTCAGCTGCAGCGTGATGCACGAGGCCCTGCACAACC
ACTACACCCAGAAGTCCCTGAGCCTGAGCCCCGGCGGCAGCGGTCTTAATGATATTTTCGAGGCTCAGAA
GATTGAGTGGCATGAACACCACCACCATCACCACTAAGGCCGGCCTGTAGTCACTGGCACAACGCGTTAC
CCGGTAAGCCAATCGGGTATACACGGTCGTCATACTGCAGACAGGGTTCTTCTACTTTGCAAGATAGTCT
TGAGTAGTAAAATAAATAGATAGAGAAAATCAGCCTCGACTGTGCCTTCTAGTTGCCAGCCATCTGTTGT
TTGCCCCTCCCCCGTGCCTTCCTTGACCCTGGAAGGTGCCACTCCCACTGTCCTTTCCTAATAAAATGAG
GAAATTGCATCACAACACTCAACCCTATCTCGGTCTATTCTTTTGATTTATAAGGGATTTTGCCGATTTC
GGCCTATTGGTTAAAAAATGAGCTGATTTAACAAAAATTTAACGCGAATTAATTCTGTGGAATGTGTGTC
AGTTAGGGTGTGGAAAGTCCCCAGGCTCCCCAGCAGGCAGAAGTATGCAAAGCATGCATCTCAATTAGTC
AGCAACCAGGTGTGGAAAGTCCCCAGGCTCCCCAGCAGGCAGAAGTATGCAAAGCATGCATCTCAATTAG
TCAGCAACCATAGTCCCGCCCCTAACTCCGCCCATCCCGCCCCTAACTCCGCCCAGTTCCGCCCATTCTC
CGCCCCATGGCTGACTAATTTTTTTTATTTATGCAGAGGCCGAGGCCGCCTCTGCCTCTGAGCTATTCCA
GAAGTAGTGAGGAGGCTTTTTTGGAGGCCTAGGCTTTTGCAAAAAGCTCCCGGGAGCTTGTATATCCATT
TTCGGATCTGATCAGCACGTGTTGACAATTAATCATCGGCATAGTATATCGGCATAGTATAATACGACAA
GGTGAGGAACTAAACCATGACCGAGTACAAGCCCACGGTGCGCCTCGCCACCCGCGACGACGTCCCCAGG
GCCGTACGCACCCTCGCCGCCGCGTTCGCCGACTACCCCGCCACGCGCCACACCGTCGATCCGGACCGCC
ACATCGAGCGGGTCACCGAGCTGCAAGAACTCTTCCTCACGCGCGTCGGGCTCGACATCGGCAAGGTGTG
GGTCGCGGACGACGGCGCCGCGGTGGCGGTCTGGACCACGCCGGAGAGCGTCGAAGCGGGGGCGGTGTTC
GCCGAGATCGGCCCGCGCATGGCCGAGTTGAGCGGTTCCCGGCTGGCCGCGCAGCAACAGATGGAAGGCC
TCCTGGCGCCGCACCGGCCCAAGGAGCCCGCGTGGTTCCTGGCCACCGTCGGCGTCTCGCCCGACCACCA
GGGCAAGGGTCTGGGCAGCGCCGTCGTGCTCCCCGGAGTGGAGGCGGCCGAGCGCGCCGGGGTGCCCGCC
TTCCTGGAGACATCCGCGCCCCGCAACCTCCCCTTCTACGAGCGGCTCGGCTTCACCGTCACCGCCGACG
TCGAGGTGCCCGAAGGACCGCGCACCTGGTGCATGACCCGCAAGCCCGGTGCCTGACACGTGCTACGAGA
TTTCGATTCCACCGCCGCCTTCTATGAAAGGTTGGGCTTCGGAATCGTTTTCCGGGACGCCGGCTGGATG
ATCCTCCAGCGCGGGGATCTCATGCTGGAGTTCTTCGCCCACCCCAACTTGTTTATTGCAGCTTATAATG
GTTACAAATAAAGCAATAGCATCACAAATTTCACAAATAAAGCATTTTTTTCACTGCATTCTAGTTGTGG
TTTGTCCAAACTCATCAATGTATCTTATCATGTCTGTATACCGTCGACCTCTAGCTAGAGCTTGGCGTAA
TCATGGTCATTACCAATGCTTAATCAGTGAGGCACCTATCTCAGCGATCTGTCTATTTCGTTCATCCATA
GTTGCCTGACTCCCCGTCGTGTAGATAACTACGATACGGGAGGGCTTACCATCTGGCCCCAGCGCTGCGA
TGATACCGCGAGAACCACGCTCACCGGCTCCGGATTTATCAGCAATAAACCAGCCAGCCGGAAGGGCCGA
GCGCAGAAGTGGTCCTGCAACTTTATCCGCCTCCATCCAGTCTATTAATTGTTGCCGGGAAGCTAGAGTA
AGTAGTTCGCCAGTTAATAGTTTGCGCAACGTTGTTGCCATCGCTACAGGCATCGTGGTGTCACGCTCGT
CGTTTGGTATGGCTTCATTCAGCTCCGGTTCCCAACGATCAAGGCGAGTTACATGATCCCCCATGTTGTG
CAAAAAAGCGGTTAGCTCCTTCGGTCCTCCGATCGTTGTCAGAAGTAAGTTGGCCGCAGTGTTATCACTC
ATGGTTATGGCAGCACTGCATAATTCTCTTACTGTCATGCCATCCGTAAGATGCTTTTCTGTGACTGGTG
AGTACTCAACCAAGTCATTCTGAGAATAGTGTATGCGGCGACCGAGTTGCTCTTGCCCGGCGTCAATACG
GGATAATACCGCGCCACATAGCAGAACTTTAAAAGTGCTCATCATTGGAAAACGTTCTTCGGGGCGAAAA
CTCTCAAGGATCTTACCGCTGTTGAGATCCAGTTCGATGTAACCCACTCGTGCACCCAACTGATCTTCAG
CATCTTTTACTTTCACCAGCGTTTCTGGGTGAGCAAAAACAGGAAGGCAAAATGCCGCAAAAAAGGGAAT
AAGGGCGACACGGAAATGTTGAATACTCATATTCTTCCTT
Features (pLannotate 1.2.2; 21 found; start..end, strand, type, name):
    119..143     -  CDS            KanR (fragment): aminoglycoside phosphotransferase; aph(3')-Ia; confers resistance to kanamycin
    254..842     +  rep_origin     ori: high-copy-number ColE1/pMB1/pBR322/pUC origin of replication
   1067..1084    +  terminator     rrnB T2 terminator (fragment): transcription terminator T2 from the E. coli rrnB gene
   1109..1128    -  CDS            lacZα (fragment): LacZα fragment of β-galactosidase; lacZ fragment
   1584..1600    +  protein_bind   lac operator: The lac repressor binds to the lac operator to inhibit transcription in E. coli. This inhibition can be relieved by adding lactose or isopropyl-β-D-thiogalactopyranoside (IPTG). lac repressor encoded by lacI
   1843..2146    +  enhancer       CMV enhancer: human cytomegalovirus immediate early enhancer
   2147..2350    +  promoter       CMV promoter: human cytomegalovirus (CMV) immediate early promoter
   2486..2529    +  intron         CMV intron (fragment): modified intron A from human cytomegalovirus
   2581..2599    +  promoter       SP6 promoter: promoter for bacteriophage SP6 RNA polymerase
   2603..2640    +  CDS            IgH signal sequence (fragment): signal sequence from the mouse immunoglobulin heavy chain variable region
   2707..4251    +  CDS            CD96 (fragment): TACT_HUMAN - Experimental evidence at protein level: Swiss-Prot protein existence level 1. May be involved in adhesive interactions of activated T and NK cells during the late phase of the immune response. Promotes NK cell-target adhesion by interacting with PVR present on target cells. May function at a time after T and NK cells have penetrated the endothelium using integrins and selectins, when they are actively engaging diseased cells and moving within areas of inflammation. From Homo sapiens (Human).
   4258..4935    +  CDS            IGHG1 (fragment): IGHG1_HUMAN - Experimental evidence at protein level: Swiss-Prot protein existence level 1. Constant region of immunoglobulin heavy chains. Immunoglobulins, also known as antibodies, are membrane-bound or secreted glycoproteins produced by B lymphocytes. In the recognition phase of humoral immunity, the membrane-bound immunoglobulins serve as receptors which, upon binding of a specific antigen, trigger the clonal expansion and differentiation of B lymphocytes into immunoglobulins- secreting plasma cells. Secreted immunoglobulins mediate the effector phase of humoral immunity, which results in
   5150..5261    +  polyA_signal   bGH poly(A) signal: bovine growth hormone polyadenylation signal
   5262..5370    +  rep_origin     f1 ori (fragment): f1 bacteriophage origin of replication; arrow indicates direction of (+) strand synthesis
   5384..5713    +  promoter       SV40 promoter: SV40 enhancer and early promoter
   5761..5808    +  promoter       EM7 promoter: synthetic bacterial promoter&nbsp
   5827..6426    +  CDS            PuroR (fragment): puromycin N-acetyltransferase; pac from Streptomyces; confers resistance to puromycin
   6436..6561    +  CDS            ble (fragment): BLE_KLEPN - Experimental evidence at protein level: Swiss-Prot protein existence level 1. Binding protein with a strong affinity to the bleomycin family of antibiotics. Binds to CL990; an antimitotic-antibiotic compound. From Klebsiella pneumoniae.
   6556..6677    +  polyA_signal   SV40 poly(A) signal: SV40 polyadenylation signal
   6730..7590    -  CDS            AmpR: β-lactamase; bla; confers resistance to ampicillin, carbenicillin, and related antibiotics
   7593..89      -  promoter       AmpR promoter (fragment) (across the origin): bla
