[The description below was written by a language model from this plasmid's Addgene catalogue record and pLannotate feature annotations shown in this document.]
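Description:
pD649-HAsp-CD96-Fc(DAPA)-AviTag-6xHis is a mammalian expression plasmid of about 7.6 kb, built on the pD649 backbone, that produces the extracellular domain of human CD96 (TACTILE) as a secreted Fc fusion protein. It is propagated in E. coli as a high-copy plasmid through a ColE1/pUC-type origin and selected with ampicillin via the β-lactamase gene. The annotation also shows an SV40 early/EM7 promoter cassette driving a puromycin N-acetyltransferase coding region followed by an SV40 polyadenylation signal, which would allow puromycin selection in mammalian cells, although the catalogue entry does not list a mammalian marker. Short fragments annotated as KanR, lacZα, ble and f1 ori appear to be backbone remnants rather than functional elements.

The expression cassette consists of the CMV immediate-early enhancer and promoter, a portion of CMV intron A, and an SP6 promoter that also serves as a sequencing primer site. A leader sequence follows; the name indicates an HA signal peptide, while the automated annotation flags part of it as resembling an IgH signal sequence. The CD96 ectodomain sits between retained NotI and AscI sites and is fused at its C terminus to a human IgG1 Fc, an AviTag and a 6xHis tag, ending at a bGH polyadenylation signal. The Fc carries the D265A and P329A (DAPA) substitutions, which are generally used to reduce Fc effector interactions. The Fc dimerises the ectodomain, the AviTag allows site-specific biotinylation, and the His tag supports metal-affinity purification. The construct belongs to a collection made for mapping interactions among human immunoglobulin-superfamily cell-surface proteins. The depositor notes that some plasmids in the set may carry an IS4-like transposase insertion upstream of the CMV promoter; none is annotated here.
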