Addgene plasmid #156884: pD649-HAsp-CD96-Fc(DAPA)-AviTag-6xHis
Purpose: Mammalian expression of cell-surface protein extracellular domain fused to Fc(DAPA)-Avi-6xHis. Protein is secreted from cells.
Depositing lab: Chris Garcia. Depositing organization: Stanford University. Publication: A Human IgSF Cell-Surface Interactome Reveals a Complex Network of Protein-Protein Interactions. Wojtowicz WM, Vielmetter J, Fernandes RA, Siepe DH, Eastman CL, Chisholm GB, Cox S, Klock H, Anderson PW, Rue SM, Miller JJ, Glaser SM, Bragstad ML, Vance J, Lam AW, Lesley SA, Zinn K, Garcia KC. Cell. 2020 Aug 20;182(4):1027-1043.e17. doi: 10.1016/j.cell.2020.07.025. PubMed 32822567.
Backbone
  Vector backbone: pD649
  Backbone size w/o insert (bp): 6106
  Vector type: Mammalian Expression
Growth in bacteria
  Bacterial resistance: Ampicillin, 100 μg/mL
  Growth temperature: 37°C
  Growth strain: DH5alpha
  Copy number: High Copy
Gene/Insert
  Gene/Insert name: CD96 (alt name: TACT)
  Species: H. sapiens (human)
  Insert size (bp): 1494
  Mutation: Fc region of human IgG contains D265A and P329A mutations (DAPA)
  Entrez Gene: CD96 (a.k.a. TACTILE)
  Promoter: CMV/SP6
  Tag / fusion protein: Fc(DAPA)-AviTag-6xHis (C terminal on backbone)
  Cloning method: Restriction Enzyme; 5′ cloning site GCGGCCGC (not destroyed); 3′ cloning site GGCGCGCC (not destroyed)
  Sequencing primers: 5′ ATTTAGGTGACACTATAG; 3′ CACGTACCAGTTGAACTTCACC
Resource information
  A portion of this plasmid was derived from a plasmid made by: synthesis by ThermoFisher
Terms and licenses: Academic/Nonprofit Terms; Industry Terms: Not Available to Industry
Depositor comments: Some plasmids in this collection may have an IS4-like element ISVsa5 family transposase upstream of the CMV promoter.
How to cite: pD649-HAsp-CD96-Fc(DAPA)-AviTag-6xHis was a gift from Chris Garcia (Addgene plasmid # 156884 ; http://n2t.net/addgene:156884 ; RRID:Addgene_156884)
