>Addgene plasmid #156884 | pD649-HAsp-CD96-Fc(DAPA)-AviTag-6xHis | depositor partial sequence | sequence record 302878 | insert (extracellular domain)
GTGTGGGAGAAAACAGTGAACACCGAGGAAAACGTGTACGCCACACTGGGCTCCGACGTGAACCTGACCT
GTCAGACACAGACCGTGGGCTTTTTCGTGCAGATGCAGTGGTCCAAAGTGACCAACAAGATCGACCTGAT
CGCCGTGTATCACCCTCAGTACGGCTTCTACTGTGCCTACGGCAGACCTTGCGAGAGCCTGGTCACCTTT
ACCGAGACACCCGAGAATGGCAGCAAGTGGACCCTGCACCTGAGAAACATGAGCTGCAGCGTGTCCGGCA
GATACGAGTGCATGCTGGTGCTGTATCCTGAGGGCATCCAGACCAAGATCTACAACCTGCTGATCCAGAC
ACACGTGACCGCCGACGAGTGGAACAGCAACCACACCATCGAGATCGAGATCAATCAGACCCTGGAAATC
CCCTGCTTCCAGAACAGCAGCAGCAAGATCAGCAGCGAGTTCACCTACGCTTGGAGCGTGGAAAACAGCT
CCACCGATAGCTGGGTGCTGCTGAGCAAGGGCATCAAAGAGGACAACGGCACCCAAGAGACACTGATCAG
CCAGAACCACCTGATCAGCAACAGCACCCTGCTGAAGGACAGAGTGAAGCTGGGCACCGACTACAGACTG
CACCTGTCTCCAGTGCAGATCTTCGACGACGGCAGAAAGTTCAGCTGCCACATCAGAGTGGGCCCTAACA
AGATCCTGAGAAGCAGCACCACCGTGAAGGTGTTCGCCAAGCCTGAGATCCCCGTGATCGTCGAGAACAA
TAGCACCGACGTGCTGGTGGAACGGCGGTTCACCTGTCTGCTGAAGAACGTGTTCCCCAAGGCCAACATC
ACCTGGTTCATCGACGGCAGCTTTCTGCACGACGAGAAAGAGGGCATCTACATCACCAACGAGGAACGGA
AGGGCAAAGACGGCTTCCTGGAACTGAAGTCCGTGCTGACCAGAGTGCACAGCAACAAGCCCGCTCAGAG
CGACAATCTGACCATCTGGTGTATGGCTCTGAGCCCCGTGCCTGGCAACAAAGTGTGGAACATCAGCTCC
GAGAAGATCACCTTCCTGCTGGGCAGCGAGATCTCCAGCACAGATCCTCCACTGAGCGTGACCGAGAGCA
CCCTGGATACACAGCCTTCTCCAGCCAGCTCCGTGTCTCCTGCCAGATATCCAGCCACAAGCAGCGTGAC
CCTGGTGGATGTGTCTGCCCTGAGGCCTAATACCACACCTCAGCCTAGCAACTCCAGCATGACCACCAGA
GGCTTCAACTACCCTTGGACCAGCAGCGGCACCGACACCAAGAAAAGCGTGTCCAGAATTCCCAGCGAGA
CATACAGCTCTAGCCCTAGCGGAGCCGGAAGCACACTGCACGATAACGTGTTCACAAGCACCGCCAGGGC
CTTTAGCGAAGTGCCTACAACCGCCAATGGCTCCACCAAGACCAACCACGTGCACATCACAGGCATCGTG
GTCAACAAGCCTAAGGACGGCATG
